Addgene plasmid #212794: YIp128-CUP1-His6-CUbo(K63R)-GFP
Purpose: Copper-inducible expression of the artificial test substrate His6-CUbo(K63R)-GFP in budding yeast
Depositing lab: Helle Ulrich. Depositing organization: Institut fuer Molekulare Biologie (IMB Mainz). Publication: Ubiquiton-An inducible, linkage-specific polyubiquitylation tool. Renz C, Asimaki E, Meister C, Albanese V, Petriukov K, Krapoth NC, Wegmann S, Wollscheid HP, Wong RP, Fulzele A, Chen JX, Leon S, Ulrich HD. Mol Cell. 2024 Jan 18;84(2):386-400.e11. doi: 10.1016/j.molcel.2023.11.016. Epub 2023 Dec 15. PubMed 38103558.
Backbone
  Vector backbone: YIp128
  Vector type: Yeast Expression ; integrative vector
  Selectable markers: LEU2
Growth in bacteria
  Bacterial resistance: Ampicillin, 100 μg/mL
  Growth temperature: 37°C
  Growth strain: Top10
  Copy number: High Copy
Gene/Insert
  Gene/Insert name: His6-CUbo(K63R)-GFP
  Species: H. sapiens (human), S. cerevisiae (budding yeast)
  Mutation: CUb(K63R)
  Promoter: CUP1
  Cloning method: Restriction Enzyme; 5′ cloning site unknown (unknown if destroyed)
Terms and licenses: Academic/Nonprofit Terms; Industry Terms: Not Available to Industry
Depositor comments: pHU4948
How to cite: YIp128-CUP1-His6-CUbo(K63R)-GFP was a gift from Helle Ulrich (Addgene plasmid # 212794 ; http://n2t.net/addgene:212794 ; RRID:Addgene_212794)
