[The description below was written by a language model from this plasmid's Addgene catalogue record and pLannotate feature annotations shown in this document.]
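Description:
YIp128-CUP1-His6-CUbo(K63R)-GFP is a 6.1 kb integrative budding-yeast expression plasmid built on the YIp128 backbone. It carries a high-copy ColE1/pUC-type origin and an ampicillin resistance gene (β-lactamase with its own promoter) for propagation in E. coli. No yeast replication origin or centromere is annotated, so stable maintenance in Saccharomyces cerevisiae depends on integration into the genome. Integrants are selected through the LEU2 marker, which is present with its native promoter and complements leucine auxotrophy. Fragments of lacZα, the lac promoter/operator, lacI, rop and bom are cloning-vector remnants flanking the insert and have no role in the yeast expression cassette.

The payload is a single open reading frame driven by the copper-responsive CUP1 metallothionein promoter and terminated by the ADH1 terminator, so expression is switched on by adding Cu2+. According to the feature table, the fusion consists of an N-terminal His6 tag (picked up by the annotator as a short tag fragment), human FKBP12 (FKBP1A), a partial yeast ubiquitin sequence and GFP (S65T). The FKBP12 and ubiquitin-fragment portion evidently corresponds to the "CUbo" module named in the record, and the ubiquitin part carries a K63R substitution. That change removes the lysine used for K63-linked chain extension, which suggests a linkage-deficient control, although the record does not say so explicitly.

The record describes the product as an artificial test substrate, deposited with work on an inducible, linkage-specific polyubiquitylation tool. The His6 tag would allow affinity recovery of the protein, and GFP provides a fluorescent and immunodetectable readout.
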