Features (pLannotate 1.2.2; 18 found; start..end, strand, type, name):
    183..771     -  rep_origin     ori: high-copy-number ColE1/pMB1/pBR322/pUC origin of replication
    942..1802    -  CDS            AmpR: β-lactamase; bla; confers resistance to ampicillin, carbenicillin, and related antibiotics
   1803..1907    -  promoter       AmpR promoter: bla
   1995..2400    +  promoter       LEU2 promoter: S. cerevisiae LEU2
   2401..3492    +  CDS            LEU2: LEU3_YEAST - Experimental evidence at protein level: Swiss-Prot protein existence level 1. Catalyzes the oxidation of 3-carboxy-2-hydroxy-4- methylpentanoate (3-isopropylmalate) to 3-carboxy-4-methyl-2- oxopentanoate. The product decarboxylates to 4-methyl-2 oxopentanoate. From Saccharomyces cerevisiae (strain ATCC 204508 / S288c) (Baker's yeast).
   3607..3642    +  CDS            rop (fragment): Rop protein, which maintains plasmids at low copy number; rop
   3744..3843    +  misc_feature   bom (fragment): basis of mobility region from pBR322
   3849..4006    -  CDS            lacZα (fragment): LacZα fragment of β-galactosidase; lacZ fragment
   4178..4412    +  promoter       CUP1 promoter: S. cerevisiae CUP1; inducible metallothionein promoter, regulated by Cu2+
   4462..4478    +  CDS            capTEV™ (fragment): composite tag for in vivo biotinylation, TEV protease cleavage, and 6xHis tagging
   4489..4812    +  CDS            FKBP1A: FKB1A_HUMAN - Also known as FKBP1, FKBP12. Experimental evidence at protein level: Swiss-Prot protein existence level 1. Keeps in an inactive conformation TGFBR1, the TGF-beta type I serine/threonine kinase receptor, preventing TGF-beta receptor activation in absence of ligand. Recruits SMAD7 to ACVR1B which prevents the association of SMAD2 and SMAD3 with the activin receptor complex, thereby blocking the activin signal. May modulate the RYR1 calcium channel activity. PPIases accelerate the folding of proteins. It catalyzes the cis-trans isomerization of proline imidic peptide bonds in oligop
   4822..4945    +  CDS            ubiquitin (fragment): Saccharomyces cerevisiae ubiquitin
   4951..5661    +  CDS            GFP (S65T): GFP (S65T) is a basic (constitutively fluorescent) green fluorescent protein published in 1995, derived from Aequorea victoria.
   5686..5873    +  terminator     ADH1 terminator: S. cerevisiae ADH1; transcription terminator for the S. cerevisiae alcohol dehydrogenase 1 (ADH1) gene
   5921..5937    -  protein_bind   lac operator: The lac repressor binds to the lac operator to inhibit transcription in E. coli. This inhibition can be relieved by adding lactose or isopropyl-β-D-thiogalactopyranoside (IPTG). lac repressor encoded by lacI
   5945..5975    -  promoter       lac promoter: promoter for the E. coli lac operon
   5990..6011    -  protein_bind   CAP binding site: CAP binding activates transcription in the presence of cAMP. E. coli catabolite activator protein
   6024..6116    -  CDS            lacI (fragment): lac repressor; lacI; The lac repressor binds to the lac operator to inhibit transcription in E. coli. This inhibition can be relieved by adding lactose or isopropyl-β-D-thiogalactopyranoside (IPTG).
>Addgene plasmid #212794 | YIp128-CUP1-His6-CUbo(K63R)-GFP | addgene full sequence | sequence record 420522 | Addgene NGS Result
TCTTCCGCTTCCTCGCTCACTGACTCGCTGCGCTCGGTCGTTCGGCTGCGGCGAGCGGTATCAGCTCACT
CAAAGGCGGTAATACGGTTATCCACAGAATCAGGGGATAACGCAGGAAAGAACATGTGAGCAAAAGGCCA
GCAAAAGGCCAGGAACCGTAAAAAGGCCGCGTTGCTGGCGTTTTTCCATAGGCTCCGCCCCCCTGACGAG
CATCACAAAAATCGACGCTCAAGTCAGAGGTGGCGAAACCCGACAGGACTATAAAGATACCAGGCGTTTC
CCCCTGGAAGCTCCCTCGTGCGCTCTCCTGTTCCGACCCTGCCGCTTACCGGATACCTGTCCGCCTTTCT
CCCTTCGGGAAGCGTGGCGCTTTCTCATAGCTCACGCTGTAGGTATCTCAGTTCGGTGTAGGTCGTTCGC
TCCAAGCTGGGCTGTGTGCACGAACCCCCCGTTCAGCCCGACCGCTGCGCCTTATCCGGTAACTATCGTC
TTGAGTCCAACCCGGTAAGACACGACTTATCGCCACTGGCAGCAGCCACTGGTAACAGGATTAGCAGAGC
GAGGTATGTAGGCGGTGCTACAGAGTTCTTGAAGTGGTGGCCTAACTACGGCTACACTAGAAGAACAGTA
TTTGGTATCTGCGCTCTGCTGAAGCCAGTTACCTTCGGAAAAAGAGTTGGTAGCTCTTGATCCGGCAAAC
AAACCACCGCTGGTAGCGGTGGTTTTTTTGTTTGCAAGCAGCAGATTACGCGCAGAAAAAAAGGATCTCA
AGAAGATCCTTTGATCTTTTCTACGGGGTCTGACGCTCAGTGGAACGAAAACTCACGTTAAGGGATTTTG
GTCATGAGATTATCAAAAAGGATCTTCACCTAGATCCTTTTAAATTAAAAATGAAGTTTTAAATCAATCT
AAAGTATATATGAGTAAACTTGGTCTGACAGTTACCAATGCTTAATCAGTGAGGCACCTATCTCAGCGAT
CTGTCTATTTCGTTCATCCATAGTTGCCTGACTCCCCGTCGTGTAGATAACTACGATACGGGAGGGCTTA
CCATCTGGCCCCAGTGCTGCAATGATACCGCGAGACCCACGCTCACCGGCTCCAGATTTATCAGCAATAA
ACCAGCCAGCCGGAAGGGCCGAGCGCAGAAGTGGTCCTGCAACTTTATCCGCCTCCATCCAGTCTATTAA
TTGTTGCCGGGAAGCTAGAGTAAGTAGTTCGCCAGTTAATAGTTTGCGCAACGTTGTTGCCATTGCTACA
GGCATCGTGGTGTCACGCTCGTCGTTTGGTATGGCTTCATTCAGCTCCGGTTCCCAACGATCAAGGCGAG
TTACATGATCCCCCATGTTGTGCAAAAAAGCGGTTAGCTCCTTCGGTCCTCCGATCGTTGTCAGAAGTAA
GTTGGCCGCAGTGTTATCACTCATGGTTATGGCAGCACTGCATAATTCTCTTACTGTCATGCCATCCGTA
AGATGCTTTTCTGTGACTGGTGAGTACTCAACCAAGTCATTCTGAGAATAGTGTATGCGGCGACCGAGTT
GCTCTTGCCCGGCGTCAATACGGGATAATACCGCGCCACATAGCAGAACTTTAAAAGTGCTCATCATTGG
AAAACGTTCTTCGGGGCGAAAACTCTCAAGGATCTTACCGCTGTTGAGATCCAGTTCGATGTAACCCACT
CGTGCACCCAACTGATCTTCAGCATCTTTTACTTTCACCAGCGTTTCTGGGTGAGCAAAAACAGGAAGGC
AAAATGCCGCAAAAAAGGGAATAAGGGCGACACGGAAATGTTGAATACTCATACTCTTCCTTTTTCAATA
TTATTGAAGCATTTATCAGGGTTATTGTCTCATGAGCGGATACATATTTGAATGTATTTAGAAAAATAAA
CAAATAGGGGTTCCGCGCACATTTCCCCGAAAAGTGCCACCTGACGTCTAAGAAACCATTATTATCATGA
CATTAACCTATAAAAATAGGCGTATCACGAGGCCAACTGTGGGAATACTCAGGTATCGTAAGATGCAAGA
GTTCGAATCTCTTAGCAACCATTATTTTTTTCCTCAACATAACGAGAACACACAGGGGCGCTATCGCACA
GAATCAAATTCGATGACTGGAAATTTTTTGTTAATTTCAGAGGTCGCCTGACGCATATACCTTTTTCAAC
TGAAAAATTGGGAGAAAAAGGAAAGGTGAGAGCGCCGGAACCGGCTTTTCATATAGAATAGAGAAGCGTT
CATGACTAAATGCTTGCATCACAATACTTGAAGTTGACAATATTATTTAAGGACCTATTGTTTTTTCCAA
TAGGTGGTTAGCAATCGTCTTACTTTCTAACTTTTCTTACCTTTTACATTTCAGCAATATATATATATAT
TTCAAGGATATACCATTCTAATGTCTGCCCCTAAGAAGATCGTCGTTTTGCCAGGTGACCACGTTGGTCA
AGAAATCACAGCCGAAGCCATTAAGGTTCTTAAAGCTATTTCTGATGTTCGTTCCAATGTCAAGTTCGAT
TTCGAAAATCATTTAATTGGTGGTGCTGCTATCGATGCTACAGGTGTTCCACTTCCAGATGAGGCGCTGG
AAGCCTCCAAGAAGGCTGATGCCGTTTTGTTAGGTGCTGTGGGTGGTCCTAAATGGGGTACAGGTAGTGT
TAGACCTGAACAAGGTTTACTAAAAATCCGTAAAGAACTTCAATTGTACGCCAACTTAAGACCATGTAAC
TTTGCATCCGACTCTCTTTTAGACTTATCTCCAATCAAGCCACAATTTGCTAAAGGTACTGACTTCGTTG
TTGTCAGAGAATTAGTGGGAGGTATTTACTTTGGTAAGAGAAAGGAAGACGATGGTGATGGTGTCGCTTG
GGATAGTGAACAATACACCGTTCCAGAAGTGCAAAGAATCACAAGAATGGCCGCTTTCATGGCCCTACAA
CATGAGCCACCATTGCCTATTTGGTCCTTGGATAAAGCTAATGTTTTGGCCTCTTCAAGATTATGGAGAA
AAACTGTGGAGGAAACCATCAAGAACGAATTTCCTACATTGAAGGTTCAACATCAATTGATTGATTCTGC
CGCCATGATCCTAGTTAAGAACCCAACCCACCTAAATGGTATTATAATCACCAGCAACATGTTTGGTGAT
ATCATCTCCGATGAAGCCTCCGTTATCCCAGGTTCCTTGGGTTTGTTGCCATCTGCGTCCTTGGCCTCTT
TGCCAGACAAGAACACCGCATTTGGTTTGTACGAACCATGCCACGGTTCTGCTCCAGATTTGCCAAAGAA
TAAGGTCAACCCTATCGCCACTATCTTGTCTGCTGCAATGATGTTGAAATTGTCATTGAACTTGCCTGAA
GAAGGTAAGGCCATTGAAGATGCAGTTAAAAAGGTTTTGGATGCAGGTATCAGAACTGGTGATTTAGGTG
GTTCCAACAGTACCACCGAAGTCGGTGATGCTGTCGCCGAAGAAGTTAAGAAAATCCTTGCTTAAAAAGA
TTCTCTTTTTTTATGATATTTGTACATAAACTTTATAAATGAAATTCATAATAGAAACGACACGAAATTA
CAAAATGGAATATGTTCATAGGGTAGGCCCTTTCGTCTCGCGCGTTTCGGTGATGACGGTGAAAACCTCT
GACACATGCAGCTCCCGGAGACGGTCACAGCTTGTCTGTAAGCGGATGCCGGGAGCAGACAAGCCCGTCA
GGGCGCGTCAGCGGGTGTTGGCGGGTGTCGGGGCTGGCTTAACTATGCGGCATCAGAGCAGATTGTACTG
AGAGTGCACCATATGCGGTGTGAAATACCGCACAGATGCGTAAGGAGAAAATACCGCATCAGGCGCCATT
CGCCATTCAGGCTGCGCAACTGTTGGGAAGGGCGATCGGTGCGGGCCTCTTCGCTATTACGCCAGCTGGC
GAAAGGGGGATGTGCTGCAAGGCGATTAAGTTGGGTAACGCCAGGGTTTTCCCAGTCACGACGTTGTAAA
ACGACGGCCAGTGAATTCGAGCTCCCATTACCGACATTTGGGCGCTATACGTGCATATGTTCATGTATGT
ATCTGTATTTAAAACACTTTTGTATTATTTTTCCTCATATATGTGTATAGGTTTATACGGATGATTTAAT
TATTACTTCACCACCCTTTATTTCAGGCTGATATCTTAGCCTTGTTACTAGTTAGAAAAAGACATTTTTG
CTGTCAGTCACTGTCAAGAGATTCTTTTGCTGGCATTTCTTCTAGAAGCAAAAAGAGCGATGCGTCTTTT
CCGCTGAACCGTTCCAGCAAAAAAGACTACCAACGCAATATGGATTGTCAGAATCATATAAAAGAGAAGC
AAATAACTCCTTGTCTTGTATCAATTGCATTATAATATCTTCTTGTTAGTGCAATATCATATAGAAGTCA
TCGAAATAGATATTAAGAAAAACAAACTGTAACGGATCCATGGGCAGCAGCCATCATCATCATCATCACA
GCAGCGGCATGGGAGTGCAGGTGGAAACCATCTCCCCAGGAGACGGGCGCACCTTCCCCAAGCGCGGCCA
GACCTGCGTGGTGCACTACACCGGGATGCTTGAAGATGGAAAGAAATTTGATTCCTCCCGGGACAGAAAC
AAGCCCTTTAAGTTTATGCTAGGCAAGCAGGAGGTGATCCGAGGCTGGGAAGAAGGGGTTGCCCAGATGA
GTGTGGGTCAGAGAGCCAAACTGACTATATCTCCAGATTATGCCTATGGTGCCACTGGGCACCCAGGCAT
CATCCCACCACATGCCACTCTCGTCTTCGATGTGGAGCTTCTAAAACTGGAAGGGTCGACCGGTATCCCT
CCAGATCAACAAAGATTGATCTTTGCCGGTAAGCAGCTAGAAGACGGTAGAACGCTGTCTGATTACAACA
TTCAGCGAGAGTCCACCTTACATCTTGTGCTAAGGCTAAGAGGTGTTACTAGTAAAGGAGAAGAACTTTT
CACTGGAGTTGTCCCAATTCTTGTTGAATTAGATGGTGATGTTAATGGGCACAAATTTTCTGTCAGTGGA
GAGGGTGAAGGTGATGCAACATACGGAAAACTTACCCTTAAATTTATTTGCACTACTGGAAAACTACCTG
TTCCATGGCCAACACTGGTCACCACTTTCACTTATGGTGTTCAATGCTTCTCGAGATACCCAGACCATAT
GAAACGGCATGACTTTTTCAAGAGTGCCATGCCCGAAGGTTATGTACAGGAAAGAACTATATTTTTCAAA
GATGACGGGAACTACAAGACACGTGCTGAAGTCAAGTTTGAAGGTGATACCCTTGTTAATAGAATCGAGT
TAAAAGGTATTGATTTTAAAGAAGATGGAAACATTCTTGGACACAAATTGGAATACAACTATAACTCACA
CAATGTATACATCATGGCAGACAAACAAAAGAATGGAATCAAAGCTAACTTCAAAATTAGACACAACATT
GAAGATGGAAGCGTTCAACTAGCAGACCATTATCAACAAAATACTCCAATTGGCGATGGCCCTGTCCTTT
TACCAGACAACCATTACCTGTCCACACAATCTGCCCTTTCGAAAGATCCCAACGAAAAGAGAGACCACAT
GGTCCTTCTTGAGTTTGTAACAGCTGCTGGGATTACACATGGCATGGATGAACTATACAAATAACTGCAG
CCAAGCTAATTCCGGGCGAATTTCTTATGATTTATGATTTTTATTATTAAATAAGTTATAAAAAAAATAA
GTGTATACAAATTTTAAAGTGACTCTTAGGTTTTAAAACGAAAATTCTTATTCTTGAGTAACTCTTTCCT
GTAGGTCAGGTTGCTTTCTCAGGTATAGCATGAGGTCGCTCTTATTGACCACACCTCTACCGGCATGCAA
GCTTGGCGTAATCATGGTCATAGCTGTTTCCTGTGTGAAATTGTTATCCGCTCACAATTCCACACAACAT
ACGAGCCGGAAGCATAAAGTGTAAAGCCTGGGGTGCCTAATGAGTGAGCTAACTCACATTAATTGCGTTG
CGCTCACTGCCCGCTTTCCAGTCGGGAAACCTGTCGTGCCAGCTGCATTAATGAATCGGCCAACGCGCGG
GGAGAGGCGGTTTGCGTATTGGGCGC
